Addgene plasmid #103182: LSB-hsa-miR-1185-5p
Purpose: Used to sense miRNA activity using fluorescence based tools. hsa-miR-1185-5p target in 3' UTR of of mKate. miRNA activity can be measured by the repression of mKate2 relative to EBFP2 fluorescent proteins . Plasmid is inherently unstable; please see Depositor Comments
Depositing lab: Ron Weiss. Depositing organization: Massachusetts Institute of Technology. Publication: A mixed antagonistic/synergistic miRNA repression model enables accurate predictions of multi-input miRNA sensor activity. Gam JJ, Babb J, Weiss R. Nat Commun. 2018 Jun 22;9(1):2430. doi: 10.1038/s41467-018-04575-0. PubMed 29934631.
Backbone
  Vector backbone: Low Sensor Backbone (LSB)
  Vector type: Mammalian Expression, Synthetic Biology
Growth in bacteria
  Bacterial resistance: Ampicillin and Kanamycin, 100 & 50 μg/mL
  Growth temperature: 30°C
  Growth strain: NEB Stable
  Copy number: High Copy
Gene/Insert
  Gene/Insert name: hsa-miR-1185-5p target
  Species: H. sapiens (human)
  Promoter: EF-1a
  Cloning method: Gibson Cloning
Terms and licenses: Academic/Nonprofit Terms; Industry Terms: Not Available to Industry
Depositor comments: Please note that this plasmid is inherently unstable due to a repeating poly A element. We recommend performing a diagnostic digest on multiple colonies upon receipt. The depositors would like to note the presence of several discrepancies between the depositor sequence and physical plasmid sequence. In particular, the sequences upstream and downstream of the puromycin coding region have 10 bp insertions which do not affect the ability to perform puromycin selection. The sequences for those regions within the physical plasmids are as follows: Upstream of Puro: GAATTCGACCGCCTGTCTCAAGGTGCCACC; Downstream of Puro: GCTTTGAGACTACGCGTGAATTCACTCCTC.
How to cite: LSB-hsa-miR-1185-5p was a gift from Ron Weiss (Addgene plasmid # 103182 ; http://n2t.net/addgene:103182 ; RRID:Addgene_103182)
