[The description below was written by a language model from this plasmid's Addgene catalogue record and pLannotate feature annotations shown in this document.]
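Description:
LSB-hsa-miR-1185-5p is an 11 kb mammalian expression plasmid built on the Low Sensor Backbone (LSB) and designed as a two-colour fluorescent reporter of microRNA activity. It replicates in E. coli from a high-copy ColE1/pUC-type origin and carries both AmpR (β-lactamase) and KanR (aminoglycoside phosphotransferase) markers, so it is selected with ampicillin and kanamycin together. A puromycin N-acetyltransferase coding sequence followed by a rabbit β-globin poly(A) signal is also present for selection in mammalian cells. No dedicated mammalian promoter for it is annotated in the feature table.

The payload consists of two parallel transcription units with the same architecture: a human EF-1α core promoter with intron A, a fluorescent protein coding sequence flanked by Gateway attB1/attB2 scars (with attB4 upstream of the promoter), and a β-globin 3' region with poly(A) signal. The first unit expresses the red protein mKate2 and, according to the record, carries the target site for human miR-1185-5p in its 3' UTR. This site is not separately annotated, but would be expected in the unannotated stretch between mKate2 and its poly(A) region. The second unit expresses the blue protein EBFP2 without a target and serves as an internal reference for delivery and expression. When miR-1185-5p is active in transfected cells, mKate2 output falls relative to EBFP2, and that ratio provides the measure of miRNA activity.

The depositor notes that the repeated poly(A) elements make the plasmid inherently unstable. They also note that the physical plasmid differs slightly from the deposited sequence, including short insertions flanking the puromycin gene that do not impair selection.
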