Features (pLannotate 1.2.2; 28 found; start..end, strand, type, name):
     87..675     -  rep_origin     ori: high-copy-number ColE1/pMB1/pBR322/pUC origin of replication
    846..1706    -  CDS            AmpR: β-lactamase; bla; confers resistance to ampicillin, carbenicillin, and related antibiotics
   1707..1778    -  promoter       AmpR promoter: bla
   1857..2456    +  CDS            PuroR: puromycin N-acetyltransferase; pac from Streptomyces alboniger; confers resistance to puromycin
   2461..2541    +  CDS            HBB (fragment): HBB_PONPY - Experimental evidence at transcript level: Swiss-Prot protein existence level 2. Involved in oxygen transport from the lung to the various peripheral tissues. From Pongo pygmaeus (Bornean orangutan).
   2612..2667    +  polyA_signal   β-globin poly(A) signal: rabbit β-globin polyadenylation signal (Gil and Proudfoot, 1987)
   3646..3666    +  protein_bind   attB4: mutant version of attB; core recombination site for the Gateway® BP reaction BP Clonase™
   3734..3945    +  promoter       EF-1α core promoter: core promoter for human elongation factor EF-1α
   3946..4884    +  intron         EF-1α intron A: intron upstream of the start codon of human EF-1α
   4911..4931    +  protein_bind   attB1: mutant version of attB; core recombination site for the Gateway® BP reaction BP Clonase™
   4951..5646    +  CDS            mKate2: mKate2 is a basic (constitutively fluorescent) red fluorescent protein published in 2009, derived from Entacmaea quadricolor. It is reported to be a rapidly-maturing monomer with moderate acid sensitivity.
   5666..5690    -  protein_bind   attB2: mutant version of attB; recombination site for the Gateway® BP reaction BP Clonase™
   5830..5904    +  CDS            HBB (fragment): HBB_PONPY - Experimental evidence at transcript level: Swiss-Prot protein existence level 2. Involved in oxygen transport from the lung to the various peripheral tissues. From Pongo pygmaeus (Bornean orangutan).
   5975..6030    +  polyA_signal   β-globin poly(A) signal: rabbit β-globin polyadenylation signal (Gil and Proudfoot, 1987)
   6414..6439    +  misc_feature   SA: splice acceptor site
   7111..7131    +  protein_bind   attB4: mutant version of attB; core recombination site for the Gateway® BP reaction BP Clonase™
   7199..7410    +  promoter       EF-1α core promoter: core promoter for human elongation factor EF-1α
   7411..8349    +  intron         EF-1α intron A: intron upstream of the start codon of human EF-1α
   8376..8396    +  protein_bind   attB1: mutant version of attB; core recombination site for the Gateway® BP reaction BP Clonase™
   8407..9123    +  CDS            EBFP2: EBFP2 is a basic (constitutively fluorescent) blue fluorescent protein published in 2007, derived from Aequorea victoria. It is reported to be a rapidly-maturing monomer with moderate acid sensitivity.
   9131..9155    -  protein_bind   attB2: mutant version of attB; recombination site for the Gateway® BP reaction BP Clonase™
   9159..9239    +  CDS            HBB (fragment): HBB_PONPY - Experimental evidence at transcript level: Swiss-Prot protein existence level 2. Involved in oxygen transport from the lung to the various peripheral tissues. From Pongo pygmaeus (Bornean orangutan).
   9310..9365    +  polyA_signal   β-globin poly(A) signal: rabbit β-globin polyadenylation signal (Gil and Proudfoot, 1987)
   9748..9770    -  protein_bind   lac operator (fragment): The lac repressor binds to the lac operator to inhibit transcription in E. coli. This inhibition can be relieved by adding lactose or isopropyl-β-D-thiogalactopyranoside (IPTG). lac repressor encoded by lacI
   9774..9804    -  promoter       lac promoter: promoter for the E. coli lac operon
   9819..9840    -  protein_bind   CAP binding site: CAP binding activates transcription in the presence of cAMP. E. coli catabolite activator protein
   9853..9892    -  CDS            lacI (fragment): lac repressor; lacI; The lac repressor binds to the lac operator to inhibit transcription in E. coli. This inhibition can be relieved by adding lactose or isopropyl-β-D-thiogalactopyranoside (IPTG).
  10065..10874   +  CDS            KanR: aminoglycoside phosphotransferase; aph(3')-Ia; confers resistance to kanamycin in bacteria or G418 (Geneticin®) in eukaryotes
>Addgene plasmid #103182 | LSB-hsa-miR-1185-5p | depositor full sequence | sequence record 195413 | Full Sequence
AATTGAGGGGATAACGCAGGAAAGAACATGTGAGCAAAAGGCCAGCAAAAGGCCAGGAACCGTAAAAAGG
CCGCGTTGCTGGCGTTTTTCCATAGGCTCCGCCCCCCTGACGAGCATCACAAAAATCGACGCTCAAGTCA
GAGGTGGCGAAACCCGACAGGACTATAAAGATACCAGGCGTTTCCCCCTGGAAGCTCCCTCGTGCGCTCT
CCTGTTCCGACCCTGCCGCTTACCGGATACCTGTCCGCCTTTCTCCCTTCGGGAAGCGTGGCGCTTTCTC
ATAGCTCACGCTGTAGGTATCTCAGTTCGGTGTAGGTCGTTCGCTCCAAGCTGGGCTGTGTGCACGAACC
CCCCGTTCAGCCCGACCGCTGCGCCTTATCCGGTAACTATCGTCTTGAGTCCAACCCGGTAAGACACGAC
TTATCGCCACTGGCAGCAGCCACTGGTAACAGGATTAGCAGAGCGAGGTATGTAGGCGGTGCTACAGAGT
TCTTGAAGTGGTGGCCTAACTACGGCTACACTAGAAGAACAGTATTTGGTATCTGCGCTCTGCTGAAGCC
AGTTACCTTCGGAAAAAGAGTTGGTAGCTCTTGATCCGGCAAACAAACCACCGCTGGTAGCGGTGGTTTT
TTTGTTTGCAAGCAGCAGATTACGCGCAGAAAAAAAGGATCTCAAGAAGATCCTTTGATCTTTTCTACGG
GGTCTGACGCTCAGTGGAACGAAAACTCACGTTAAGGGATTTTGGTCATGAGATTATCAAAAAGGATCTT
CACCTAGATCCTTTTAAATTAAAAATGAAGTTTTAAATCAATCTAAAGTATATATGAGTAAACTTGGTCT
GACAGTTACCAATGCTTAATCAGTGAGGCACCTATCTCAGCGATCTGTCTATTTCGTTCATCCATAGTTG
CCTGACTCCCCGTCGTGTAGATAACTACGATACGGGAGGGCTTACCATCTGGCCCCAGTGCTGCAATGAT
ACCGCGAGAACCACGCTCACCGGCTCCAGATTTATCAGCAATAAACCAGCCAGCCGGAAGGGCCGAGCGC
AGAAGTGGTCCTGCAACTTTATCCGCCTCCATCCAGTCTATTAATTGTTGCCGGGAAGCTAGAGTAAGTA
GTTCGCCAGTTAATAGTTTGCGCAACGTTGTTGCCATTGCTACAGGCATCGTGGTGTCACGCTCGTCGTT
TGGTATGGCTTCATTCAGCTCCGGTTCCCAACGATCAAGGCGAGTTACATGATCCCCCATGTTGTGCAAA
AAAGCGGTTAGCTCCTTCGGTCCTCCGATCGTTGTCAGAAGTAAGTTGGCCGCAGTGTTATCACTCATGG
TTATGGCAGCACTGCATAATTCTCTTACTGTCATGCCATCCGTAAGATGCTTTTCTGTGACTGGTGAGTA
CTCAACCAAGTCATTCTGAGAATAGTGTATGCGGCGACCGAGTTGCTCTTGCCCGGCGTCAATACGGGAT
AATACCGCGCCACATAGCAGAACTTTAAAAGTGCTCATCATTGGAAAACGTTCTTCGGGGCGAAAACTCT
CAAGGATCTTACCGCTGTTGAGATCCAGTTCGATGTAACCCACTCGTGCACCCAACTGATCTTCAGCATC
TTTTACTTTCACCAGCGTTTCTGGGTGAGCAAAAACAGGAAGGCAAAATGCCGCAAAAAAGGGAATAAGG
GCGACACGGAAATGTTGAATACTCATACTCTTCCTTTTTCAATATTATTGAAGCATTTATCAGGGTTATT
GTCTCATGAGCGGATACATATTTGAATGTAGCTCCGAATTTCTCGAGGGCTTGTCGACGACGGCGGTCTC
CGTCGTCAGGATCATGAATTCGACCCGCCTGCCACCATGACCGAGTACAAGCCCACGGTGCGCCTCGCCA
CCCGCGACGACGTCCCCCGGGCCGTACGCACCCTCGCCGCCGCGTTCGCCGACTACCCCGCCACGCGCCA
CACCGTCGACCCGGACCGCCACATCGAGCGGGTCACCGAGCTGCAAGAACTCTTCCTCACGCGCGTCGGG
CTCGACATCGGCAAGGTGTGGGTCGCGGACGACGGCGCCGCGGTGGCGGTCTGGACCACGCCGGAGAGCG
TCGAAGCGGGGGCGGTGTTCGCCGAGATCGGCCCGCGCATGGCCGAGTTGAGCGGTTCCCGGCTGGCCGC
GCAGCAACAGATGGAAGGCCTCCTGGCGCCGCACCGGCCCAAGGAGCCCGCGTGGTTCCTGGCCACCGTC
GGCGTCTCGCCCGACCACCAGGGCAAGGGTCTGGGCAGCGCCGTCGTGCTCCCCGGAGTGGAGGCGGCCG
AGCGCGCCGGGGTGCCCGCCTTCCTGGAGACATCCGCGCCCCGCAACCTCCCCTTCTACGAGCGGCTCGG
CTTCACCGTCACCGCCGACGTCGAGGTGCCCGAAGGACCGCGCACCTGGTGCATGACCCGCAAGCCCGGT
GCCTGATACGCGTGAATTCACTCCTCAGGTGCAGGCTGCCTATCAGAAGGTGGTGGCTGGTGTGGCCAAT
GCCCTGGCTCACAAATACCACTGAGATCTTTTTCCCTCTGCCAAAAATTATGGGGACATCATGAAGCCCC
TTGAGCATCTGACTTCTGGCTAATAAAGGAAATTTATTTTCATTGCAATAGTGTGTTGGAATTTTTTGTG
TCTCTCACTCGGAAGGACATATGGGAGGGCAAATCATTTAAAACATCAGAATGAGTATTTGGTTTAGAGT
TTGGCAACATATGCCCATATGCTGGCTGCCATGAACAAAGGTTGGCTATAAAGAGGTCATCAGTATATGA
AACAGCCCCCTGCTGTCCATTCCTTATTCCATAGAAAAGCCTTGACTTGAGGTTAGATTTTTTTTATATT
TTGTTTTGTGTTATTTTTTTCTTTAACATCCCTAAAATTTTCCTTACATGTTTTACTAGCCAGATTTTTC
CTCCTCTCCTGACTACTCCCAGTCATAGCTGTCCCTCTTCTCTTATGGAGATCCCTCGACCTGCAGCCCA
AGCTTGAATTCTCTAGAATTACCCTGTTATCCCTATGCTTGGTTTACCGAGCTCTTATTGGTTTTCAAAC
TTCATTGACTGTGCCCAACGCGCCTGGGAGCTCACGGGGACAGCCCCCCCCCAAAGCCCCCAGGGATGTA
ATTACGTCCCTCCCCCGCTAGGGGGCAGCAGCGAGCCGCCCGGGGCTCCGCTCCGGTCCGGCGCTCCCCC
CGCATCCCCGAGCCGGCAGCGTGCGGGGACAGCCCGGGCACGGGGAAGGTGGCACGGGATCGCTTTCCTC
TGAACGCTTCTCGCTGCTCTTTGAGCCTGCAGACACCTGGGGGGATACGGGGAAAAAGCTAGGCTGAAAG
ACCGGTTCTTAGAATGACACGCGCCTGGGAGCTCACGGGGACAGCCCCCCCCCAAAGCCCCCAGGGATGT
AATTACGTCCCTCCCCCGCTAGGGGGCAGCAGCGAGCCGCCCGGGGCTCCGCTCCGGTCCGGCGCTCCCC
CCGCATCCCCGAGCCGGCAGCGTGCGGGGACAGCCCGGGCACGGGGAAGGTGGCACGGGATCGCTTTCCT
CTGAACGCTTCTCGCTGCTCTTTGAGCCTGCAGACACCTGGGGGGATACGGGGAAAAAGCTAACTTCTGA
GACGACAACTTTGTATAGAAAAGTTGGCTCCGAATTCGCCCTTGACAGCAGAGATCCAGTTTGGTTAATT
AATTGGCTCCGGTGCCCGTCAGTGGGCAGAGCGCACATCGCCCACAGTCCCCGAGAAGTTGTGGGGAGGG
GTCGGCAATTGAACCGGTGCCTAGAGAAGGTGGCGCGGGGTAAACTGGGAAAGTGATGTCGTGTACTGGC
TCCGCCTTTTTCCCGAGGGTGGGGGAGAACCGTATATAAGTGCAGTAGTCGCCGTGAACGTTCTTTTTCG
CAACGGGTTTGCCGCCAGAACACAGGTAAGTGCCGTGTGTGGTTCCCGCGGGCCTGGCCTCTTTACGGGT
TATGGCCCTTGCGTGCCTTGAATTACTTCCACCTGGCTGCAGTACGTGATTCTTGATCCCGAGCTTCGGG
TTGGAAGTGGGTGGGAGAGTTCGAGGCCTTGCGCTTAAGGAGCCCCTTCGCCTCGTGCTTGAGTTGAGGC
CTGGCCTGGGCGCTGGGGCCGCCGCGTGCGAATCTGGTGGCACCTTCGCGCCTGTCTCGCTGCTTTCGAT
AAGTCTCTAGCCATTTAAAATTTTTGATGACCTGCTGCGACGCTTTTTTTCTGGCAAGATAGTCTTGTAA
ATGCGGGCCAAGATCTGCACACTGGTATTTCGGTTTTTGGGGCCGCGGGCGGCGACGGGGCCCGTGCGTC
CCAGCGCACATGTTCGGCGAGGCGGGGCCTGCGAGCGCGGCCACCGAGAATCGGACGGGGGTAGTCTCAA
GCTGGCCGGCCTGCTCTGGTGCCTGGCCTCGCGCCGCCGTGTATCGCCCCGCCCTGGGCGGCAAGGCTGG
CCCGGTCGGCACCAGTTGCGTGAGCGGAAAGATGGCCGCTTCCCGGCCCTGCTGCAGGGAGCTCAAAATG
GAGGACGCGGCGCTCGGGAGAGCGGGCGGGTGAGTCACCCACACAAAGGAAAAGGGCCTTTCCGTCCTCA
GCCGTCGCTTCATGTGACTCCACGGAGTACCGGGCGCCGTCCAGGCACCTCGATTAGTTCTCGAGCTTTT
GGAGTACGTCGTCTTTAGGTTGGGGGGAGGGGTTTTATGCGATGGAGTTTCCCCACACTGAGTGGGTGGA
GACTGAAGTTAGGCCAGCTTGGCACTTGATGTAATTCTCCTTGGAATTTGCCCTTTTTGAGTTTGGATCT
TGGTTCATTCTCAAGCCTCAGACAGTGGTTCAAAGTTTTTTTCTTCCATTTCAGGTGTCGTGAGAAGGGC
GAATTCGACCCAAGTTTGTACAAAAAAGCAGGCTGGATCCAGGTGCCACCATGGTGAGCGAGCTGATTAA
GGAGAACATGCACATGAAGCTGTACATGGAGGGCACCGTGAACAACCACCACTTCAAGTGCACATCCGAG
GGCGAAGGCAAGCCCTACGAGGGCACCCAGACCATGAGAATCAAGGCGGTCGAGGGCGGCCCTCTCCCCT
TCGCCTTCGACATCCTGGCTACCAGCTTCATGTACGGCAGCAAAACCTTCATCAACCACACCCAGGGCAT
CCCCGACTTCTTTAAGCAGTCCTTCCCCGAGGGCTTCACATGGGAGAGAGTCACCACATACGAAGATGGG
GGCGTGCTGACCGCTACCCAGGACACCAGCCTCCAGGACGGCTGCCTCATCTACAACGTCAAGATCAGAG
GGGTGAACTTCCCATCCAACGGCCCTGTGATGCAGAAGAAAACACTCGGCTGGGAGGCCTCCACCGAGAC
ACTGTACCCCGCTGACGGCGGCCTGGAAGGCAGAGCCGACATGGCCCTGAAGCTCGTGGGCGGGGGCCAC
CTGATCTGCAACCTTAAGACCACATACAGATCCAAGAAACCCGCTAAGAACCTCAAGATGCCCGGCGTCT
ACTATGTGGACAGGAGACTGGAAAGAATCAAGGAGGCCGACAAAGAGACATACGTCGAGCAGCACGAGGT
GGCTGTGGCCAGATACTGCGACCTCCCTAGCAAACTGGGGCACAAACTTAATTGAGAATTCTACCACCCA
GCTTTCTTGTACAAAGTGGTACGTCTCAAGACCAGAGGTCTCTGCTTTGTACTTAAACATACAAAGGGTA
TCCTCTAACATACAAAGGGTATCCTCTAACATACAAAGGGTATCCTCTAACATACAAAGGGTATCCTCTC
AACCAGAAGAGACCTGTGCTTCACTCCTCAGGTGCAGGCTGCCTATCAGAAGGTGGTGGCTGGTGTGGCC
AATGCCCTGGCTCACAAATACCACTGAGATCTTTTTCCCTCTGCCAAAAATTATGGGGACATCATGAAGC
CCCTTGAGCATCTGACTTCTGGCTAATAAAGGAAATTTATTTTCATTGCAATAGTGTGTTGGAATTTTTT
GTGTCTCTCACTCGGAAGGACATATGGGAGGGCAAATCATTTAAAACATCAGAATGAGTATTTGGTTTAG
AGTTTGGCAACATATGCCCATATGCTGGCTGCCATGAACAAAGGTTGGCTATAAAGAGGTCATCAGTATA
TGAAACAGCCCCCTGCTGTCCATTCCTTATTCCATAGAAAAGCCTTGACTTGAGGTTAGATTTTTTTTAT
ATTTTGTTTTGTGTTATTTTTTTCTTTAACATCCCTAAAATTTTCCTTACATGTTTTACTAGCCAGATTT
TTCCTCCTCTCCTGACTACTCCCAGTCATAGCTGTCCCTCTTCTCTTATGGAGATCCCGAGCGGTGCGTT
TTTATGCTTGTAGTATTGTATAATGTTTTTAAGATCCAAGCTTCTGACCTCTTCTCTTCCTCCCACAGGG
CCTCGAGACAATTGCATCGATGGTACCAGTGAAAGTCTGCAATGAATTCGAGTTGGCGCGCCTGTCATTC
TAAATCTCTCTTTCAGCCTAAAGCTTTTTCCCCGTATCCCCCCAGGTGTCTGCAGGCTCAAAGAGCAGCG
AGAAGCGTTCAGAGGAAAGCGATCCCGTGCCACCTTCCCCGTGCCCGGGCTGTCCCCGCACGCTGCCGGC
TCGGGGATGCGGGGGGAGCGCCGGACCGGAGCGGAGCCCCGGGCGGCTCGCTGCTGCCCCCTAGCGGGGG
AGGGACGTAATTACATCCCTGGGGGCTTTGGGAGGGGGCTGTCCCCGTGAGCTCCCAGGCGCGCCTGTCA
TTCTAAATCTCTCTTTCAGCCTAAAGCTTTTTCCCCGTATCCCCCCAGGTGTCTGCAGGCTCAAAGAGCA
GCGAGAAGCGTTCAGAGGAAAGCGATCCCGTGCCACCTTCCCCGTGCCCGGGCTGTCCCCGCACGCTGCC
GGCTCGGGGATGCGGGGGGAGCGCCGGACCGGAGCGGAGCCCCGGGCGGCTCGCTGCTGCCCCCTAGCGG
GGGAGGGACGTAATTACATCCCTGGGGGCTTTGGGGGGGGGCTGTCCCCGTGAGCTCCCAGGCGCGCCAA
CTCGGTACCGTATCGATGTCGACGTTAACGCTAGTGATATCAACTTTGTATAGAAAAGTTGGCTCCGAAT
TCGCCCTTGACAGCAGAGATCCAGTTTGGTTAATTAATTGGCTCCGGTGCCCGTCAGTGGGCAGAGCGCA
CATCGCCCACAGTCCCCGAGAAGTTGTGGGGAGGGGTCGGCAATTGAACCGGTGCCTAGAGAAGGTGGCG
CGGGGTAAACTGGGAAAGTGATGTCGTGTACTGGCTCCGCCTTTTTCCCGAGGGTGGGGGAGAACCGTAT
ATAAGTGCAGTAGTCGCCGTGAACGTTCTTTTTCGCAACGGGTTTGCCGCCAGAACACAGGTAAGTGCCG
TGTGTGGTTCCCGCGGGCCTGGCCTCTTTACGGGTTATGGCCCTTGCGTGCCTTGAATTACTTCCACCTG
GCTGCAGTACGTGATTCTTGATCCCGAGCTTCGGGTTGGAAGTGGGTGGGAGAGTTCGAGGCCTTGCGCT
TAAGGAGCCCCTTCGCCTCGTGCTTGAGTTGAGGCCTGGCCTGGGCGCTGGGGCCGCCGCGTGCGAATCT
GGTGGCACCTTCGCGCCTGTCTCGCTGCTTTCGATAAGTCTCTAGCCATTTAAAATTTTTGATGACCTGC
TGCGACGCTTTTTTTCTGGCAAGATAGTCTTGTAAATGCGGGCCAAGATCTGCACACTGGTATTTCGGTT
TTTGGGGCCGCGGGCGGCGACGGGGCCCGTGCGTCCCAGCGCACATGTTCGGCGAGGCGGGGCCTGCGAG
CGCGGCCACCGAGAATCGGACGGGGGTAGTCTCAAGCTGGCCGGCCTGCTCTGGTGCCTGGCCTCGCGCC
GCCGTGTATCGCCCCGCCCTGGGCGGCAAGGCTGGCCCGGTCGGCACCAGTTGCGTGAGCGGAAAGATGG
CCGCTTCCCGGCCCTGCTGCAGGGAGCTCAAAATGGAGGACGCGGCGCTCGGGAGAGCGGGCGGGTGAGT
CACCCACACAAAGGAAAAGGGCCTTTCCGTCCTCAGCCGTCGCTTCATGTGACTCCACGGAGTACCGGGC
GCCGTCCAGGCACCTCGATTAGTTCTCGAGCTTTTGGAGTACGTCGTCTTTAGGTTGGGGGGAGGGGTTT
TATGCGATGGAGTTTCCCCACACTGAGTGGGTGGAGACTGAAGTTAGGCCAGCTTGGCACTTGATGTAAT
TCTCCTTGGAATTTGCCCTTTTTGAGTTTGGATCTTGGTTCATTCTCAAGCCTCAGACAGTGGTTCAAAG
TTTTTTTCTTCCATTTCAGGTGTCGTGAGAAGGGCGAATTCGACCCAAGTTTGTACAAAAAAGCAGGCTC
GCCACCATGGTGAGCAAGGGCGAGGAGCTGTTCACCGGGGTGGTGCCCATCCTGGTCGAGCTGGACGGCG
ACGTAAACGGCCACAAGTTCAGCGTGAGGGGCGAGGGCGAGGGCGATGCCACCAACGGCAAGCTGACCCT
GAAGTTCATCTGCACCACCGGCAAGCTGCCCGTGCCCTGGCCCACCCTCGTGACCACCCTGAGCCACGGC
GTGCAGTGCTTCGCCCGCTACCCCGACCACATGAAGCAGCACGACTTCTTCAAGTCCGCCATGCCCGAAG
GCTACGTCCAGGAGCGCACCATCTTCTTCAAGGACGACGGCACCTACAAGACCCGCGCCGAGGTGAAGTT
CGAGGGCGACACCCTAGTGAACCGCATCGAGCTGAAGGGCGTCGACTTCAAGGAGGACGGCAACATCCTG
GGGCACAAGCTGGAGTACAACTTCAACAGCCACAACATCTATATCATGGCCGTCAAGCAGAAGAACGGCA
TCAAGGTGAACTTCAAGATCCGCCACAACGTGGAGGACGGCAGCGTGCAGCTCGCCGACCACTACCAGCA
GAACACCCCCATCGGCGACGGCCCCGTGCTGCTGCCCGACAGCCACTACCTGAGCACCCAGTCCGTGCTG
AGCAAAGACCCCAACGAGAAGCGCGATCACATGGTCCTGCTGGAGTTCCGCACCGCCGCCGGGATCACTC
TCGGCATGGACGAGCTGTACAAGTAATACCACCCAGCTTTCTTGTACAAAGTGGTACGCGTGAATTCACT
CCTCAGGTGCAGGCTGCCTATCAGAAGGTGGTGGCTGGTGTGGCCAATGCCCTGGCTCACAAATACCACT
GAGATCTTTTTCCCTCTGCCAAAAATTATGGGGACATCATGAAGCCCCTTGAGCATCTGACTTCTGGCTA
ATAAAGGAAATTTATTTTCATTGCAATAGTGTGTTGGAATTTTTTGTGTCTCTCACTCGGAAGGACATAT
GGGAGGGCAAATCATTTAAAACATCAGAATGAGTATTTGGTTTAGAGTTTGGCAACATATGCCCATATGC
TGGCTGCCATGAACAAAGGTTGGCTATAAAGAGGTCATCAGTATATGAAACAGCCCCCTGCTGTCCATTC
CTTATTCCATAGAAAAGCCTTGACTTGAGGTTAGATTTTTTTTATATTTTGTTTTGTGTTATTTTTTTCT
TTAACATCCCTAAAATTTTCCTTACATGTTTTACTAGCCAGATTTTTCCTCCTCTCCTGACTACTCCCAG
TCATAGCTGTCCCTCTTCTCTTATGGAGATCCCTCGACCTGCAGCCCAAGCTTGGCGTAATCATGGTCAT
AGCTGTTTCCTGTGTGAAATTGTTATCCGCTCACAATTCCACACAACATACGAGCCGGAAGCATAAAGTG
TAAAGCCTGGGGTGCCTAATGAGTGAGCTAACTCACATTAATTGCGTTGCGCTCACTGCCCGCTTTCCAG
TCGGGAAACCTGTCGTGCCAGCGGATCGACAGTACTAAGCTTGGTCTAATACCCAATCTCTCGTCTTATC
CAGATGTTTTATACGCCTCTGGCCCGTGTCTCAAAATCTCTGATGTTACATTGCACAAGATAAAATAATA
TCATCATGAACAATAAAACTGTCTGCTTACATAAACAGTAATACAAGGGGTGTTATGAGCCATATTCAAC
GGGAAACGTCGAGGCCGCGATTAAATTCCAACATGGATGCTGATTTATATGGGTATAAATGGGCTCGCGA
TAATGTCGGGCAATCAGGTGCGACAATCTATCGCTTGTATGGGAAGCCCGATGCGCCAGAGTTGTTTCTG
AAACATGGCAAAGGTAGCGTTGCCAATGATGTTACAGATGAGATGGTCAGACTAAACTGGCTGACGGAAT
TTATGCCTCTTCCGACCATCAAGCATTTTATCCGTACTCCTGATGATGCATGGTTACTCACCACTGCGAT
CCCCGGAAAAACAGCATTCCAGGTATTAGAAGAATATCCTGATTCAGGTGAAAATATTGTTGATGCGCTG
GCAGTGTTCCTGCGCCGGTTGCATTCGATTCCTGTTTGTAATTGTCCTTTTAACAGCGATCGCGTATTTC
GTCTCGCTCAGGCGCAATCACGAATGAATAACGGTTTGGTTGATGCGAGTGATTTTGATGACGAGCGTAA
TGGCTGGCCTGTTGAACAAGTCTGGAAAGAAATGCATAAACTTTTGCCATTCTCACCGGATTCAGTCGTC
ACTCATGGTGATTTCTCACTTGATAACCTTATTTTTGACGAGGGGAAATTAATAGGTTGTATTGATGTTG
GACGAGTCGGAATCGCAGACCGATACCAGGATCTTGCCATCCTATGGAACTGCCTCGGTGAGTTTTCTCC
TTCATTACAGAAACGGCTTTTTCAAAAATATGGTATTGATAATCCTGATATGAATAAATTGCAGTTTCAT
TTGATGCTCGATGAGTTTTTCTAATCAGAATTGGTTAATTGGTTGTAACACTGGCAGAGCATTACGCTGA
CTTGACGGGACGGCGCAAGCTCATGACCAAAATCCCTTAACGTGAGTTACGCGTCGTTCCACTGAGCGTC
AGAGGTATCACTAGTATTACAGAGGTAAGTTATAACAGTCGCCTAACCC
