>Addgene plasmid #103182 | LSB-hsa-miR-1185-5p | depositor partial sequence | sequence record 195414 | hsa-miR-1185-5p target
AACATACAAAGGGTATCCTCT
