>Addgene plasmid #103182 | LSB-hsa-miR-1185-5p | addgene full sequence | sequence record 237612 | mKate2-F 5'-ACCCGCTAAGAACCTCAAGA-3'
AGGCCGACAAAGAGACATACGTCGAGCAGCACGAGGTGGCTGTGGCCAGATACTGCGACCTCCCTAGCAA
ACTGGGGCACAAACTTAATTGAGAATTCTACCACCCAGCTTTCTTGTACAAAGTGGTACGTCTCAAGACC
AGAGGTCTCTGCTTTGTACTTAAACATACAAAGGGTATCCTCTAACATACAAAGGGTATCCTCTAACATA
CAAAGGGTATCCTCTAACATACAAAGGGTATCCTCTCAACCAGAAGAGACCTGTGCTTCACTCCTCAGGT
GCAGGCTGCCTATCAGAAGGTGGTGGCTGGTGTGGCCAATGCCCTGGCTCACAAATACCACTGAGATCTT
TTTCCCTCTGCCAAAAATTATGGGGACATCATGAAGCCCCTTGAGCATCTGACTTCTGGCTAATAAAGGA
AATTTATTTTCATTGCAATAGTGTGTTGGAATTTTTTGTGTCTCTCACTCGGAAGGACATATGGGAGGGC
AAATCATTTAAAACATCAGAATGAGTATTTGGTTTAGAGTTTGGCAACATATGCCCATATGCTGGCTGCC
ATGAACAAAGGTTGGCTATAAAGAGGTCATCAGTATATGAAAC
